Addgene plasmid #132719: pJYScr
Purpose: (Empty Backbone) Plasmid for an easy-to-construct crRNA delivery vector using hybridized oligonucleotides. Constitutive transcription of crRNA, Spectinomycin resistance
Depositing lab: Jan Marienhagen. Depositing organization: Forschungszentrum Juelich GmbH. Publication: CRISPR/Cas12a Mediated Genome Editing To Introduce Amino Acid Substitutions into the Mechanosensitive Channel MscCG of Corynebacterium glutamicum. Krumbach K, Sonntag CK, Eggeling L, Marienhagen J. ACS Synth Biol. 2019 Dec 11. doi: 10.1021/acssynbio.9b00361. PubMed 31790583.
Backbone
  Vector backbone: pJYS2_crtYf
  Backbone manufacturer: Yang S
  Backbone size (bp): 4380
  Modifications to backbone: Modification of restriction sites, insertion of an 931 bp BamHI-BstBI-dummy fragment
  Vector type: Bacterial Expression, CRISPR
Growth in bacteria
  Bacterial resistance: Spectinomycin, 50 μg/mL
  Growth temperature: 37°C
  Growth strain: DH5alpha
  Copy number: Unknown
Gene/Insert
  Sequencing primers: 5′ pJYS2_fw2 GTGTCAGTGAAAGGCGCATCC; 3′ pJYS2_rv2 TCGCCACCTCTGACTTGAGCG
Terms and licenses: Academic/Nonprofit Terms; Industry Terms: Not Available to Industry
How to cite: pJYScr was a gift from Jan Marienhagen (Addgene plasmid # 132719 ; http://n2t.net/addgene:132719 ; RRID:Addgene_132719)
