[The description below was written by a language model from this plasmid's Addgene catalogue record and pLannotate feature annotations shown in this document.]
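Description:
pJYScr is an empty bacterial CRISPR backbone derived from pJYS2_crtYf, designed as an easy-to-construct crRNA delivery vector for Cas12a-based genome editing. The associated work concerns editing of Corynebacterium glutamicum. The sequenced record is about 5.25 kb, consistent with the 4.38 kb parent backbone plus the recorded modifications: altered restriction sites and insertion of a 931 bp BamHI–BstBI dummy fragment. This stuffer is meant to be cut out and replaced with hybridized oligonucleotides that encode the desired crRNA, so new targeting plasmids can be made without PCR-based cloning.

The feature table shows a J23119 promoter (annotated as a fragment), a strong constitutive synthetic bacterial promoter. It is followed roughly 900 bp downstream by the rrnB T1 and T2 terminators. The unannotated stretch between them is about the size of the dummy fragment and so probably contains it. An inserted crRNA would therefore be transcribed constitutively, as the record states, and terminated by the rrnB elements.

Selection is by spectinomycin resistance, conferred by the spc (aad9) gene from Enterococcus faecalis; a short bleomycin-resistance fragment nearby appears to be a non-functional remnant. For propagation in E. coli, the plasmid carries a high-copy ColE1/pUC-type origin and a partial bom region. An annotated pGA1 ctRNA indicates a pGA1-family replicon, a corynebacterial plasmid replication system, which would fit a shuttle vector design, although the replication genes themselves are not annotated. The plasmid carries no Cas12a gene in the annotation, so the nuclease would have to be supplied from elsewhere.
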