Features (pLannotate 1.2.2; 8 found; start..end, strand, type, name):
    235..996     +  CDS            spc: S9AD_ENTFL - Also known as aad9 From Enterococcus faecalis (Streptococcus faecalis).
   1169..1234    +  CDS            ble (fragment): BLE_KLEPN - Experimental evidence at protein level: Swiss-Prot protein existence level 1. Binding protein with a strong affinity to the bleomycin family of antibiotics. Binds to CL990; an antimitotic-antibiotic compound. From Klebsiella pneumoniae.
   1317..1394    -  ncRNA          ctRNA pGA1: Accession: RF00236 - ctRNA
   3167..3196    +  promoter       J23119 promoter (fragment): bacterial promoter (Registry of Standard Biological Parts BBa J23119)
   4125..4206    +  terminator     rrnB T1 terminator: Escherichia coli rrnB; transcription terminator T1 from the E. coli rrnB gene
   4298..4325    +  terminator     rrnB T2 terminator: transcription terminator T2 from the E. coli rrnB gene
   4351..4404    +  misc_feature   bom (fragment): basis of mobility region from pBR322
   4590..5178    -  rep_origin     ori: high-copy-number ColE1/pMB1/pBR322/pUC origin of replication
>Addgene plasmid #132719 | pJYScr | addgene full sequence | sequence record 259037 | Addgene NGS Result
ACTAATAACGTAACGTGACTGGCAAGAGATATTTTTAAAACAATGAATAGGTTTACACTTACTTTAGTTT
TATGGAAATGAAAGATCATATCATATATAATCTAGAATAAAATTAACTAAAATAATTATTATCTAGATAA
AAAATTTAGAAGCCAATGAAATCTATAAATAAACTAAATTAAGTTTATTTAATTAACAACTATGGATATA
AAATAGGTACTAATCAAAATAGTGAGGAGGATATATTTGAATACATACGAACAAATTAATAAAGTGAAAA
AAATACTTCGGAAACATTTAAAAAATAACCTTATTGGTACTTACATGTTTGGATCAGGAGTTGAGAGTGG
ACTAAAACCAAATAGTGATCTTGACTTTTTAGTCGTCGTATCTGAACCATTGACAGATCAAAGTAAAGAA
ATACTTATACAAAAAATTAGACCTATTTCAAAAAAAATAGGAGATAAAAGCAACTTACGATATATTGAAT
TAACAATTATTATTCAGCAAGAAATGGTACCGTGGAATCATCCTCCCAAACAAGAATTTATTTATGGAGA
ATGGTTACAAGAGCTTTATGAACAAGGATACATTCCTCAGAAGGAATTAAATTCAGATTTAACCATAATG
CTTTACCAAGCAAAACGAAAAAATAAAAGAATATACGGAAATTATGACTTAGAGGAATTACTACCTGATA
TTCCATTTTCTGATGTGAGAAGAGCCATTATGGATTCGTCAGAGGAATTAATAGATAATTATCAGGATGA
TGAAACCAACTCTATATTAACTTTATGCCGTATGATTTTAACTATGGACACGGGTAAAATCATACCAAAA
GATATTGCGGGAAATGCAGTGGCTGAATCTTCTCCATTAGAACATAGGGAGAGAATTTTGTTAGCAGTTC
GTAGTTATCTTGGAGAGAATATTGAATGGACTAATGAAAATGTAAATTTAACTATAAACTATTTAAATAA
CAGATTAAAAAAATTATAAAAAAATTGAAAAAATGGTGGAAACACTTTTTTCAATTTTTTTGTTTTATTA
TTTAATATTTGGGAAATATTCATTCTAATTGGTAATCAGATTTTAGAAAACAATAAACCCTTGCATATGA
TATCGATGTACAGATCTTTTTTTAAGGCAGTTATTGGTGCCCTTGGAAATGACCGACCAAGCGACGCCCA
ACCTGCCATCACGAGATTTCGATTCCACCGCCGCCTTCTATGAAAGCCATCAATCCTGCCTATTTGCCAC
GTTTAACAAGGTAGTTAAGCGTTCATTTACGAAGAAAACACGATAAGCTGCACAAATACCTGAAAAAGTT
GAACGCCCCGTGAGCGGGAACTCACAGGGCGTCGGCTAACCCCCAGTCATCAGCTGGGAGAAAGCACTCA
AGACATGACTCTAGCCGATCCGCAGGACACAGTCACAGCTAGCGCGTGGAAATTTTCCGCCGATCTGTTC
GACACCCACCCCGAACTAGCGCTGCGCTCACGCGGCTGGACGGCAGAAGATCGCCGCGAACTGCTCGCTC
ACCTGGGACGCGAAAGCTTCCAGGGCAGCAAGACAAGAGATTTCGCGAGCGCCTGGATTAAAAACCCGGA
TACCGGCGAAACCCAACCAAAGCTCTACCGGGCTGGCTCAAAAGCGCTGACGCGGTGCCAGTACGTTGCG
CTGACGCACGCGCAACATGCCGCGGTGATCGTGCTTGACATCGATGTGCCCAGCCACCAGGCCGGCGGGA
AGATTGAGCACGTAAACCCGCAGGTCTACGCGATTTTAGAGAAATGGGCACGCCTAGAAAAAGCGCCGGC
TTGGATCGGCGTGAATCCGCTGAGCGGGAAATGCCAGCTCATCTGGCTCATTGACCCGGTGTATGCCGCA
GCAGGTAAAACCAGCCCAAATATGCGCCTGCTGGCTGCAACGACGGAAGAAATGACTCGTGTTTTCGGCG
CTGACCAGGCTTTTTCGCATAGGCTGAGCCGGTGGCCGCTGCACGTCTCAGACGATCCGACAGCCTATAA
ATGGCACTGCCAGCATGATCGTGTGGATCGGCTGGCCGACCTAATGGAGATTGCTCGAACGATGACCGGA
TCACAGAAGCCGAAAAAGTACATTGAGCAGGACTTTTCCAGCGGACGCGCCCGCATTGAAGCGGCACAAC
GCGCCACCGCAGAAGCCAAGGCGCTAGCGATTTTGGACGCGAGCCTGCCGAGCGCCCTGGACGCGTCCGG
CGACCTGATCGACGGCGTGCGAGTGCTCTGGACAAATCCAGAGCGCGCAGCGCGCGACGAGACCGCGTTT
CGCCACGCGTTGACCGTGGGATACCAGCTCAAAGCTGCTGGTGAGCGCCTAAAAGATGCCAAGATCATCG
ACGCGTATGAAGTGGCGTACAACGTTGCCCAGGCGGTCGGTGCAGACGGCCGGGAGCCGGATCTTCCCGC
CATGCGTGATCGCCTGACGATGGCGCGTCGTGTGCGCGGCTACGTGGCTAAAGGCCAGCCAGTCGTCCCT
GCTCGTCGGGTGGAAACGCAGAGCAGCCGAGGGCGGAAAGCTCTAGCGACGATGGGGCGACGGGGCGCAG
CTACATCGAATGCACGCAGATGGGCTGACCCAGAAAGTAAGTATGCGCAGGAGACGCGACAGCGATTAGC
GGAAGCAAACAAACGCCGAGAAATGACAGGCGAGTTGCTCGAACTTCGCGTCAAAACTGCGATCCTGGAT
GCCCGTTCTCAATCGGTTGCTGATCCCTCGACTCGTGAGCTTGCAGGCGAACTAGGTGTCAGTGAAAGGC
GCATCCAACAAGTCAGAAAGGCACTTGGAATGGAAGCTAAACGCGGCCGTCCACGGGCTGAAAACTAATA
AACGAAACACCGTCAGCAGAAAACGGTTCCCCCCTTTAGGGGTCCCGTCCTTGCTCTGGCTCTCACTTGC
CCTCACCCTCCGCTATCCACGGGCTGAAAACTAATAAACGAAACACCGTCAGCAGAAAACGGTTCCCCCC
CTTTAGGGTGTCTCGCTCCTAGCTCTGATCCCTCCCCGGTTCCTCCCCGGCCTGATTTTTAAGGGGGCTC
ACGCTGTCGGCAGAGAACGGTTCCCCCGCCTTCTGCTCTGGCTCTTCCTCGACTCCCTCCCCCTCAAAAA
TCTCCTCGAGTCTAGATTGACAGCTAGCTCAGTCCTAGGTATAATGGATCCCACGAGTATAGAACGCTGA
GATTGATTCCGGCCGGAAAGAAAGGTGATTCGCAATACAATTATTTGCGATTAGCTTACTAGCTTTTATT
GTGGCTTTATTTCAACGGGCTGGAACGTAATGTATGCAATCTCCACTAAATTAAATTACACTCTCCGACC
TCGTTCTAGTTTCACTTAATATTTCGCCCTCAGCAACTAGAGAAGTTAAAGGAGAGACGATTTGAAAATA
TTGTGGCCTTTTTGAACACTGTGGTGAACCTTTCAATATTCTCCTTAAAGAGGCATGAAGAATCCACGGC
AAAAACTTTAGACGCTAATTATGGGGCCTGACCCCTGGAAAGTAGACACAGGAAATTTAATCAAGAAGCA
GATTTCAGGATAGCAGAACCCCGAATCTCATACATCGCAGGTGTGAGATGACCACACCAGGATTGCCTAA
GACTCGTGTTGTACCTGGTACACCACTTCAAATACCTCCCGACGGCACACCAACTGGTTCGCAAACGTCT
TGGAATCCTGCGCGGAACTTCCCGCTTGAATGCGGCATTAAACGACTGAAGCCAGCGAATTATCCGCACC
GATACCCACAGCACCCATCAACTGACAAACCACCCGACTTTGTGCAGATGTCCTGGAATACTTGCGAGGT
GTACACACTGCCATGTTCTTCAGTGGAACACAGCATCCTTTACGATGTCTAGTTGGTCTTTAGCCATCAT
CAACGCATCCTGAACCAACGACGTCGGATTAGGTCTTAGTTGCCATGATCGGTAGGTTACCTTTTTGTCC
CAAATTGTTGGGACATTAGGTGTCTACCAAGCAGGAGCCAGATCCATGTATATTCTTCCTGCACAATTAC
AGCCAATAGCTTACGATCTTTAATGCATATACGAAGGTGCAATAAGCGTATGATCTTCGAACATAAAACG
AAAGGCTCAGTCGAAAGACAGGGCCTTTCGTTTTATCTGTTGTTTGTCGGTGAACGCTCTCCTGAGTAGG
ACAAATCCGCCGGGAGCGGATTTGAACGTTGCGAAGCAACGGCCCGGAGGGTGGCGGGCAGGACGCCCGC
CATAAACTGCCAGGCATCAAATTAAGCAGAAGGCCATCCTGACGGATGGCCTTTTTGCGTTTCTACAAAC
TCTTAAGCTTCATATGCGGTGTGAAATACCGCACAGATGCGTAAGGAGAAAATACCGCATCAGGCGCTCT
TCCGCTTCCTCGCTCACTGACTCGCTGCGCTCGGTCGTTCGGCTGCGGCGAGCGGTATCAGCTCACTCAA
AGGCGGTAATACGGTTATCCACAGAATCAGGGGATAACGCAGGAAAGAACATGTGAGCAAAAGGCCAGCA
AAAGGCCAGGAACCGTAAAAAGGCCGCGTTGCTGGCGTTTTTCCATAGGCTCCGCCCCCCTGACGAGCAT
CACAAAAATCGACGCTCAAGTCAGAGGTGGCGAAACCCGACAGGACTATAAAGATACCAGGCGTTTCCCC
CTGGAAGCTCCCTCGTGCGCTCTCCTGTTCCGACCCTGCCGCTTACCGGATACCTGTCCGCCTTTCTCCC
TTCGGGAAGCGTGGCGCTTTCTCATAGCTCACGCTGTAGGTATCTCAGTTCGGTGTAGGTCGTTCGCTCC
AAGCTGGGCTGTGTGCACGAACCCCCCGTTCAGCCCGACCGCTGCGCCTTATCCGGTAACTATCGTCTTG
AGTCCAACCCGGTAAGACACGACTTATCGCCACTGGCAGCAGCCACTGGTAACAGGATTAGCAGAGCGAG
GTATGTAGGCGGTGCTACAGAGTTCTTGAAGTGGTGGCCTAACTACGGCTACACTAGAAGGACAGTATTT
GGTATCTGCGCTCTGCTGAAGCCAGTTACCTTCGGAAAAAGAGTTGGTAGCTCTTGATCCGGCAAACAAA
CCACCGCTGGTAGCGGTGGTTTTTTTGTTTGCAAGCAGCAGATTACGCGCAGAAAAAAAGGATCTCAAGA
AGATCCTTTGATCTTTTCTACGGGGTCTGACGCTCAGTGGAACGAAAACTCACGTTAAGGGATTTTGGTC
ATGA
